Addgene plasmid #43076: I-CTAC
Depositing lab: Chad Cowan & Kiran Musunuru. Depositing organization: Harvard University. Publication: A TALEN Genome-Editing System for Generating Human Stem Cell-Based Disease Models. Ding Q, Lee YK, Schaefer EA, Peters DT, Veres A, Kim K, Kuperwasser N, Motola DL, Meissner TB, Hendriks WT, Trevisan M, Gupta RM, Moisan A, Banks E, Friesen M, Schinzel RT, Xia F, Tang A, Xia Y, Figueroa E, Wann A, Ahfeldt T, Daheron L, Zhang F, Rubin LL, Peng LF, Chung RT, Musunuru K, Cowan CA. Cell Stem Cell. 2012 Dec 12. pii: S1934-5909(12)00645-5. doi: 10.1016/j.stem.2012.11.011. PubMed 23246482.
Backbone
  Vector backbone: pCRII-TOPO
  Backbone manufacturer: Invitrogen
  Backbone size w/o insert (bp): 3973
  Vector type: Bacterial Cloning
Growth in bacteria
  Bacterial resistance: Ampicillin and Kanamycin, 100 & 50 μg/mL
  Growth temperature: 37°C
  Growth strain: Top10
  Copy number: High Copy
Gene/Insert
  Gene/Insert name: I-CTAC
  Species: Synthetic
  Insert size (bp): 424
  Cloning method: TOPO Cloning
  Sequencing primers: 5′ T7; 3′ M13-rev
Terms and licenses: Academic/Nonprofit Terms; Industry Terms: Not Available to Industry
How to cite: I-CTAC was a gift from Chad Cowan & Kiran Musunuru (Addgene plasmid # 43076 ; http://n2t.net/addgene:43076 ; RRID:Addgene_43076)
