[The description below was written by a language model from this plasmid's Addgene catalogue record.]
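Description:
I-CTAC is a bacterial cloning plasmid built on the commercial pCRII-TOPO backbone (about 4.0 kb without insert), carrying a 424 bp synthetic insert introduced by TOPO cloning. It is a high-copy plasmid maintained in E. coli, and the record lists both ampicillin and kanamycin resistance, consistent with the dual markers that this backbone carries. The sequencing primers named, T7 on the 5′ side and M13 reverse on the 3′ side, match the standard priming sites that flank the TOPO cloning site in this vector. No feature table is provided, so the positions and orientation of individual elements cannot be confirmed here.

The record gives the insert only a name and a synthetic origin and does not describe its contents. The associated publication describes a TALEN genome-editing system for generating human stem cell-based disease models. In that context, the name plausibly denotes a pre-assembled block of TALE repeat modules that recognises the four-base sequence CTAC and occupies a defined position ("I") in an ordered assembly scheme. A 424 bp insert is roughly the length expected for four TALE repeats of about 34 amino acids each. This reading is an inference from the name, the insert size and the publication, not something stated in the fields.

The plasmid has no expression promoter for the insert, no reporter and no mammalian elements on record. It is therefore best understood as a storage and propagation vector for a library component, from which the fragment would be recovered and combined with other modules to build full-length TALE DNA-binding arrays in a separate nuclease expression vector. It is not a construct delivered to cells directly.
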