>Addgene plasmid #43076 | I-CTAC | depositor partial sequence | sequence record 58341 | I-CTAC sequence 424 bps
CGTCTCCTGACCCCAGAGCAGGTCGTGGCGATCGCAAGCCACGACGGAGGAAAGCAAGCCTTGGAAACAG
TACAGAGGCTGTTGCCTGTGCTGTGCCAAGCGCACGGACTCACCCCAGAGCAGGTCGTGGCCATTGCCTC
GAATGGAGGGGGCAAACAGGCGTTGGAAACCGTACAACGATTGCTGCCGGTGCTGTGCCAAGCGCACGGC
CTCACCCCAGAGCAGGTCGTGGCAATCGCCTCCAACATTGGCGGGAAACAGGCACTCGAGACTGTCCAGC
GCCTGCTTCCCGTGCTGTGCCAAGCGCACGGATTAACCCCAGAGCAGGTCGTGGCGATCGCAAGCCACGA
CGGAGGAAAGCAAGCCTTGGAAACAGTACAGAGGCTGTTGCCTGTGCTGTGCCAAGCGCACGGCTTAAGA
GACG
