>Addgene plasmid #43076 | I-CTAC | addgene partial sequence | sequence record 60416 | M13-F20 5'-TGTAAAACGACGGCCAGT-3'
CTATAGGGCGAATTGGGCCCTCTAGATGCATGCTCGAGCGGCCGCCAGTGTGATGGATATCTGCAGAATT
CGCCCTTATATAGATGCCGTCCTAGCGCGTCTCCTGACCCCAGAGCAGGTCGTGGCGATCGCAAGCCACG
ACGGAGGAAAGCAAGCCTTGGAAACAGTACAGAGGCTGTTGCCTGTGCTGTGCCAAGCGCACGGACTCAC
CCCAGAGCAGGTCGTGGCCATTGCCTCGAATGGAGGGGGCAAACAGGCGTTGGAAACCGTACAACGATTG
CTGCCGGTGCTGTGCCAAGCGCACGGCCTCACCCCAGAGCAGGTCGTGGCAATCGCCTCCAACATTGGCG
GGAAACAGGCACTCGAGACTGTCCAGCGCCTGCTTCCCGTGCTGTGCCAAGCGCACGGATTAACCCCAGA
GCAGGTCGTGGCGATCGCAAGCCACGACGGAGGAAAGCAAGCCTTGGAAACAGTACAGAGGCTGTTGCCT
GTGCTGTGCCAAGCGCACGGCTTAAGAGACGTGGGCACAGGAAAGATACTTAAGGGCGAATTCCAGCACA
CTGGCGGCCGTTACTAGTGGATCCGAGCTCGGTACCAAGCTTGGCGTAATCATGGTCATAGCTGTTTCCT
GTGTGAAATTGTTATCCGCTCACAATTCCACACAACATACGAGCCGGAAGCATAAAGTGTAAAGCCTGGG
GTGCCTAATGAGTGAGCTAACTCACATTAATTGCGTTGCGCTCACTGCCCGCTTTCCAGTCGGGAAACCT
GTCGTGCCAGCTGCATTAATGAATCGGCCAACGCGCGGGGAGAGGCGGTTTGCGTATTGGGCGCTCTTCC
GCTTCCTCGCTCACTGACTCGCTGCGCTCGGTCGTTCGGCTGCGGCGAGCGGTATCAGCTCACTCAAAGG
CGGTAATACGGTTATCCACAGAATCAGGGGATAACGCAGGAAAGAACATGTGAGCAAAAGGCCAGCAAAA
GGCCAGGAACC
